LOCUS       Exported 6227 bp ds-DNA circular SYN 12-MAY-2021
DEFINITION  FLiCRE protease for neuronal expression.
ACCESSION   .
VERSION     .
KEYWORDS    mtagBFP2-CaM-uTEVp
SOURCE      synthetic DNA construct
  ORGANISM  synthetic DNA construct
REFERENCE   1 (bases 1 to 6227)
  AUTHORS   Kim CK, Sanchez MI, Hoerbelt P, Fenno LE, Malenka RC, Deisseroth K,
            Ting AY
  TITLE     A Molecular Calcium Integrator Reveals a Striatal Cell Type Driving
            Aversion.
  JOURNAL   Cell. 2020 Dec 23;183(7):2003-2019.e16. doi:
            10.1016/j.cell.2020.11.015. Epub 2020 Dec 11.
  PUBMED    33308478
REFERENCE   2 (bases 1 to 6227)
  AUTHORS   .
  TITLE     Direct Submission
  JOURNAL   Exported May 12, 2021 from SnapGene Server 1.1.58
            http://www.snapgene.com
FEATURES             Location/Qualifiers
     source          1..6227
                     /organism="synthetic DNA construct"
                     /mol_type="other DNA"
     repeat_region   1..130
                     /label=AAV2 ITR (alternate)
                     /note="Functional equivalent of wild-type AAV2 ITR"
     promoter        181..628
                     /label=hSyn promoter
                     /note="human synapsin I promoter; confers neuron-specific
                     expression (Kugler et al., 2003)"
     regulatory      642..651
                     /regulatory_class="other"
                     /note="vertebrate consensus sequence for strong initiation
                     of translation (Kozak, 1987)"
     CDS             648..1358
                     /codon_start=1
                     /product="enhanced monomeric blue fluorescent protein
                     (Subach et al., 2011)"
                     /label=mTagBFP2
                     /note="mammalian codon-optimized"
                     /translation="MVSKGEELIKENMHMKLYMEGTVDNHHFKCTSEGEGKPYEGTQTM
                     RIKVVEGGPLPFAFDILATSFLYGSKTFINHTQGIPDFFKQSFPEGFTWERVTTYEDGG
                     VLTATQDTSLQDGCLIYNVKIRGVNFTSNGPVMQKKTLGWEAFTETLYPADGGLEGRND
                     MALKLVGGSHLIANAKTTYRSKKPAKNLKMPGVYYVDYRLERIKEANNETYVEQHEVAV
                     ARYCDLPSKLGHKLN"
     CDS             1395..1838
                     /codon_start=1
                     /product="calcium-binding protein"
                     /label=calmodulin
                     /translation="MDQLTEEQIAEFKEAFSLLDKDGDGTITTKELGTGMRSLGQNPTE
                     AELQDMINEVDADGDGTIDFPEFLTMMARKMKYTDSEEEIREAFRVFDKDGNGYISAAE
                     LRHVMTNLGEKLTDEEVDEMIREADIDGDGQVNYEEFVQMMTAK"
     CDS             1839..1880
                     /codon_start=1
                     /product="epitope tag from simian virus 5"
                     /label=V5 tag
                     /translation="GKPIPNPLLGLDST"
     misc_feature    2619..3207
                     /label=WPRE
                     /note="woodchuck hepatitis virus posttranscriptional
                     regulatory element"
     primer_bind     complement(2672..2692)
                     /label=WPRE-R
                     /note="WPRE, reverse primer"
     CDS             complement(3090..3101)
                     /codon_start=1
                     /product="Factor Xa recognition and cleavage site"
                     /label=Factor Xa site
                     /translation="IEGR"
     primer_bind     complement(3249..3266)
                     /label=BGH-rev
                     /note="Bovine growth hormone terminator, reverse primer.
                     Also called BGH reverse"
     polyA_signal    3255..3462
                     /label=bGH poly(A) signal
                     /note="bovine growth hormone polyadenylation signal"
     repeat_region   3491..3631
                     /label=AAV2 ITR
                     /note="inverted terminal repeat of adeno-associated virus
                     serotype 2"
     repeat_region   3491..3620
                     /label=AAV2 ITR
     rep_origin      3705..4160
                     /direction=RIGHT
                     /label=f1 ori
                     /note="f1 bacteriophage origin of replication; arrow
                     indicates direction of (+) strand synthesis"
     primer_bind     complement(3792..3811)
                     /label=F1ori-R
                     /note="F1 origin, reverse primer"
     primer_bind     4002..4023
                     /label=F1ori-F
                     /note="F1 origin, forward primer"
     primer_bind     complement(4177..4196)
                     /label=pRS-marker
                     /note="pRS vectors, use to sequence yeast selectable
                     marker"
     primer_bind     4296..4318
                     /label=pGEX 3'
                     /note="pGEX vectors, reverse primer"
     primer_bind     complement(4356..4374)
                     /label=pBRforEco
                     /note="pBR322 vectors, upsteam of EcoRI site, forward
                     primer"
     promoter        4442..4546
                     /gene="bla"
                     /label=AmpR promoter
     CDS             4547..5407
                     /codon_start=1
                     /gene="bla"
                     /product="beta-lactamase"
                     /label=AmpR
                     /note="confers resistance to ampicillin, carbenicillin, and
                     related antibiotics"
                     /translation="MSIQHFRVALIPFFAAFCLPVFAHPETLVKVKDAEDQLGARVGYI
                     ELDLNSGKILESFRPEERFPMMSTFKVLLCGAVLSRIDAGQEQLGRRIHYSQNDLVEYS
                     PVTEKHLTDGMTVRELCSAAITMSDNTAANLLLTTIGGPKELTAFLHNMGDHVTRLDRW
                     EPELNEAIPNDERDTTMPVAMATTLRKLLTGELLTLASRQQLIDWMEADKVAGPLLRSA
                     LPAGWFIADKSGAGERGSRGIIAALGPDGKPSRIVVIYTTGSQATMDERNRQIAEIGAS
                     LIKHW"
     primer_bind     complement(4765..4784)
                     /label=Amp-R
                     /note="Ampicillin resistance gene, reverse primer"
     rep_origin      5578..6166
                     /direction=RIGHT
                     /label=ori
                     /note="high-copy-number ColE1/pMB1/pBR322/pUC origin of
                     replication"
     primer_bind     6067..6086
                     /label=pBR322ori-F
                     /note="pBR322 origin, forward primer"
ORIGIN
        1 cctgcaggca gctgcgcgct cgctcgctca ctgaggccgc ccgggcgtcg ggcgaccttt
       61 ggtcgcccgg cctcagtgag cgagcgagcg cgcagagagg gagtggccaa ctccatcact
      121 aggggttcct gcggccgcac gcgttgtaca gtgtctagac tgcagagggc cctgcgtatg
      181 agtgcaagtg ggttttagga ccaggatgag gcggggtggg ggtgcctacc tgacgaccga
      241 ccccgaccca ctggacaagc acccaacccc cattccccaa attgcgcatc ccctatcaga
      301 gagggggagg ggaaacagga tgcggcgagg cgcgtgcgca ctgccagctt cagcaccgcg
      361 gacagtgcct tcgcccccgc ctggcggcgc gcgccaccgc cgcctcagca ctgaaggcgc
      421 gctgacgtca ctcgccggtc ccccgcaaac tccccttccc ggccaccttg gtcgcgtccg
      481 cgccgccgcc ggcccagccg gaccgcacca cgcgaggcgc gagatagggg ggcacgggcg
      541 cgaccatctg cgctgcggcg ccggcgactc agcgctgcct cagtctgcgg tgggcagcgg
      601 aggagtcgtg tcgtgcctga gagcgcagtc gagaaggatc cgccaccatg gtgtctaagg
      661 gcgaagagct gattaaggag aacatgcaca tgaagctgta catggagggc accgtggaca
      721 accatcactt caagtgcaca tccgagggcg aaggcaagcc ctacgagggc acccagacca
      781 tgagaatcaa ggtggtcgag ggcggccctc tccccttcgc cttcgacatc ctggctacta
      841 gcttcctcta cggcagcaag accttcatca accacaccca gggcatcccc gacttcttca
      901 agcagtcctt ccctgagggc ttcacatggg agagagtcac cacatacgaa gacgggggcg
      961 tgctgaccgc tacccaggac accagcctcc aggacggctg cctcatctac aacgtcaaga
     1021 tcagaggggt gaacttcaca tccaacggcc ctgtgatgca gaagaaaaca ctcggctggg
     1081 aggccttcac cgagacgctg taccccgctg acggcggcct ggaaggcaga aacgacatgg
     1141 ccctgaagct cgtgggcggg agccatctga tcgcaaacgc caagaccaca tatagatcca
     1201 agaaacccgc taagaacctc aagatgcctg gcgtctacta tgtggactac agactggaaa
     1261 gaatcaagga ggccaacaac gagacctacg tcgagcagca cgaggtggca gtggccagat
     1321 actgcgacct ccctagcaaa ctggggcaca agcttaatga ccttggatct ggcacaggcg
     1381 gatccggttc aggcatggac caactgactg aagagcagat cgcagaattt aaagaggctt
     1441 tctccctact ggacaaggac ggggatggga caataacaac caaggagctg gggacgggga
     1501 tgcggtctct ggggcagaac cccacagaag cagagctgca ggacatgatc aatgaagtag
     1561 atgccgacgg tgacggcaca atcgacttcc ctgagttcct gacaatgatg gcaagaaaaa
     1621 tgaaatacac agacagtgaa gaagaaatta gagaagcgtt ccgtgtgttt gataaggatg
     1681 gcaatggcta catcagtgca gcagagcttc gccacgtgat gacaaacctt ggagagaagt
     1741 taacagatga agaggttgat gaaatgatca gggaagcaga catcgatggg gatggtcagg
     1801 taaactacga agagtttgta caaatgatga cagcgaaggg caagccgatc cctaaccctc
     1861 tgctgggcct ggacagcact ggtggaagtg gatcaggcag cggtggatct tacggaagcc
     1921 atgtggatta cgccggagaa tccttgttta agggaccacg tgattacaac ccgatatcga
     1981 gcaccatttg tcatttgacg aatgaatctg atgggcacac aacatcgttg tatggtattg
     2041 gatttggtcc cttcatcatt acaaacaagc acttgtttag aagaaataat ggaacactgt
     2101 tggtccaatc actacatggt gtattcaagg tcaagaacac cacgactttg caacaacacc
     2161 tcattgatgg gagggacatg ataattattc gcatgcctaa ggatttccca ccatttcctc
     2221 aaaagctgaa atttagagag ccacaaaggg aagagcgcat atgtcttgtg acaaccaact
     2281 tccaaactaa gagcatgtct agcatggtgt cagacactag ttgcacattc ccttcatctg
     2341 atggcatatt ctggaagcat tggattcaaa ccaaggatgg gcagtgtggc aatccattag
     2401 tatcaactag agatgggttc attgttggta tacactcagc atcgaatttc accaacacaa
     2461 acaattattt cacaagcgtg ccgaaaaact tcatggaatt gttgacaaat caggaggcgc
     2521 agcagtgggt tagtggttgg cgattaaatg ctgactcagt attgtggggg ggccataaag
     2581 ttttcatggt gtaagaattc gatatcaagc ttatcgataa tcaacctctg gattacaaaa
     2641 tttgtgaaag attgactggt attcttaact atgttgctcc ttttacgcta tgtggatacg
     2701 ctgctttaat gcctttgtat catgctattg cttcccgtat ggctttcatt ttctcctcct
     2761 tgtataaatc ctggttgctg tctctttatg aggagttgtg gcccgttgtc aggcaacgtg
     2821 gcgtggtgtg cactgtgttt gctgacgcaa cccccactgg ttggggcatt gccaccacct
     2881 gtcagctcct ttccgggact ttcgctttcc ccctccctat tgccacggcg gaactcatcg
     2941 ccgcctgcct tgcccgctgc tggacagggg ctcggctgtt gggcactgac aattccgtgg
     3001 tgttgtcggg gaaatcatcg tcctttcctt ggctgctcgc ctatgttgcc acctggattc
     3061 tgcgcgggac gtccttctgc tacgtccctt cggccctcaa tccagcggac cttccttccc
     3121 gcggcctgct gccggctctg cggcctcttc cgcgtcttcg ccttcgccct cagacgagtc
     3181 ggatctccct ttgggccgcc tccccgcatc gataccgagc gctgctcgag ctagagctcg
     3241 ctgatcagcc tcgactgtgc cttctagttg ccagccatct gttgtttgcc cctcccccgt
     3301 gccttccttg accctggaag gtgccactcc cactgtcctt tcctaataaa atgaggaaat
     3361 tgcatcgcat tgtctgagta ggtgtcattc tattctgggg ggtggggtgg ggcaggacag
     3421 caagggggag gattgggaag acaatagcag gcatgctggg gaggtaacca cgtgcggacc
     3481 gagcggccgc aggaacccct agtgatggag ttggccactc cctctctgcg cgctcgctcg
     3541 ctcactgagg ccgggcgacc aaaggtcgcc cgacgcccgg gctttgcccg ggcggcctca
     3601 gtgagcgagc gagcgcgcag ctgcctgcag gggcgcctga tgcggtattt tctccttacg
     3661 catctgtgcg gtattcacac cgcatannnn nnnnnnnnnn nnnnnnnnnn nnnnnnnnnn
     3721 nnnnnnnnnn nnnnnnnnnn nnnnnnnnnn nnnnnnnnnn nnnnnnnnnn nnnnnnnnnn
     3781 nnnnnnnnnn nnnnnnnnnn nnnnnnnnnn nnnnnnnnnn nnnnnnnncn nnnnnnnnnn
     3841 nnnnnnnnnn nnnnnnnnnn nnnnnnnnnn nnnnnnnnnn nnnnnnnnnn nnnnnnnnnn
     3901 nnnnnnnnnn nnnnnnnnnn nnnnnnnnnn nnnnnnnnnn nnnnnnnnnn nnnnnnnnnn
     3961 nnnnnnnnnn cctttgacgt tggagtccac gttctttaat agtggactct tgttccaaac
     4021 tggaacaaca ctcaacccta tctcgggcta ttcttttgat ttataaggga ttttgccgat
     4081 ttcggcctat tggttaaaaa atgagctgat ttaacaaaaa tttaacgcga attttaacaa
     4141 aatattaacg tttacaattt tatggtgcac tctcagtaca atctgctctg atgccgcata
     4201 gttaagccag ccccgacacc cgccaacacc cgctgacgcg ccctgacggg cttgtctgct
     4261 cccggcatcc gcttacagac aagctgtgac cgtctccggg agctgcatgt gtcagaggtt
     4321 ttcaccgtca tcaccgaaac gcgcgagacg aaagggcctc gtgatacgcc tatttttata
     4381 ggttaatgtc atgataataa tggtttctta gacgtcaggt ggcacttttc ggggaaatgt
     4441 gcgcggaacc cctatttgtt tatttttcta aatacattca aatatgtatc cgctcatgag
     4501 acaataaccc tgataaatgc ttcaataata ttgaaaaagg aagagtatga gtattcaaca
     4561 tttccgtgtc gcccttattc ccttttttgc ggcattttgc cttcctgttt ttgctcaccc
     4621 agaaacgctg gtgaaagtaa aagatgctga agatcagttg ggtgcacgag tgggttacat
     4681 cgaactggat ctcaacagcg gtaagatcct tgagagtttt cgccccgaag aacgttttcc
     4741 aatgatgagc acttttaaag ttctgctatg tggcgcggta ttatcccgta ttgacgccgg
     4801 gcaagagcaa ctcggtcgcc gcatacacta ttctcagaat gacttggttg agtactcacc
     4861 agtcacagaa aagcatctta cggatggcat gacagtaaga gaattatgca gtgctgccat
     4921 aaccatgagt gataacactg cggccaactt acttctgaca acgatcggag gaccgaagga
     4981 gctaaccgct tttttgcaca acatggggga tcatgtaact cgccttgatc gttgggaacc
     5041 ggagctgaat gaagccatac caaacgacga gcgtgacacc acgatgcctg tagcaatggc
     5101 aacaacgttg cgcaaactat taactggcga actacttact ctagcttccc ggcaacaatt
     5161 aatagactgg atggaggcgg ataaagttgc aggaccactt ctgcgctcgg cccttccggc
     5221 tggctggttt attgctgata aatctggagc cggtgagcgt ggaagccgcg gtatcattgc
     5281 agcactgggg ccagatggta agccctcccg tatcgtagtt atctacacga cggggagtca
     5341 ggcaactatg gatgaacgaa atagacagat cgctgagata ggtgcctcac tgattaagca
     5401 ttggtaactg tcagaccaag tttactcata tatactttag attgatttaa aacttcattt
     5461 ttaatttaaa aggatctagg tgaagatcct ttttgataat ctcatgacca aaatccctta
     5521 acgtgagttt tcgttccact gagcgtcaga ccccgtagaa aagatcaaag gatcttcttg
     5581 agatcctttt tttctgcgcg taatctgctg cttgcaaaca aaaaaaccac cgctaccagc
     5641 ggtggtttgt ttgccggatc aagagctacc aactcttttt ccgaaggtaa ctggcttcag
     5701 cagagcgcag ataccaaata ctgtccttct agtgtagccg tagttaggcc accacttcaa
     5761 gaactctgta gcaccgccta catacctcgc tctgctaatc ctgttaccag tggctgctgc
     5821 cagtggcgat aagtcgtgtc ttaccgggtt ggactcaaga cgatagttac cggataaggc
     5881 gcagcggtcg ggctgaacgg ggggttcgtg cacacagccc agcttggagc gaacgaccta
     5941 caccgaactg agatacctac agcgtgagct atgagaaagc gccacgcttc ccgaagggag
     6001 aaaggcggac aggtatccgg taagcggcag ggtcggaaca ggagagcgca cgagggagct
     6061 tccaggggga aacgcctggt atctttatag tcctgtcggg tttcgccacc tctgacttga
     6121 gcgtcgattt ttgtgatgct cgtcaggggg gcggagccta tggaaaaacg ccagcaacgc
     6181 ggccttttta cggttcctgg ccttttgctg gccttttgct cacatgt
//
