>Addgene plasmid #163033 | mtagBFP2-CaM-uTEVp | addgene full sequence | sequence record 320936 | Addgene NGS Result
CCTGCAGGCAGCTGCGCGCTCGCTCGCTCACTGAGGCCGCCCGGGCGTCGGGCGACCTTTGGTCGCCCGG
CCTCAGTGAGCGAGCGAGCGCGCAGAGAGGGAGTGGCCAACTCCATCACTAGGGGTTCCTGCGGCCGCAC
GCGTTGTACAGTGTCTAGACTGCAGAGGGCCCTGCGTATGAGTGCAAGTGGGTTTTAGGACCAGGATGAG
GCGGGGTGGGGGTGCCTACCTGACGACCGACCCCGACCCACTGGACAAGCACCCAACCCCCATTCCCCAA
ATTGCGCATCCCCTATCAGAGAGGGGGAGGGGAAACAGGATGCGGCGAGGCGCGTGCGCACTGCCAGCTT
CAGCACCGCGGACAGTGCCTTCGCCCCCGCCTGGCGGCGCGCGCCACCGCCGCCTCAGCACTGAAGGCGC
GCTGACGTCACTCGCCGGTCCCCCGCAAACTCCCCTTCCCGGCCACCTTGGTCGCGTCCGCGCCGCCGCC
GGCCCAGCCGGACCGCACCACGCGAGGCGCGAGATAGGGGGGCACGGGCGCGACCATCTGCGCTGCGGCG
CCGGCGACTCAGCGCTGCCTCAGTCTGCGGTGGGCAGCGGAGGAGTCGTGTCGTGCCTGAGAGCGCAGTC
GAGAAGGATCCGCCACCATGGTGTCTAAGGGCGAAGAGCTGATTAAGGAGAACATGCACATGAAGCTGTA
CATGGAGGGCACCGTGGACAACCATCACTTCAAGTGCACATCCGAGGGCGAAGGCAAGCCCTACGAGGGC
ACCCAGACCATGAGAATCAAGGTGGTCGAGGGCGGCCCTCTCCCCTTCGCCTTCGACATCCTGGCTACTA
GCTTCCTCTACGGCAGCAAGACCTTCATCAACCACACCCAGGGCATCCCCGACTTCTTCAAGCAGTCCTT
CCCTGAGGGCTTCACATGGGAGAGAGTCACCACATACGAAGACGGGGGCGTGCTGACCGCTACCCAGGAC
ACCAGCCTCCAGGACGGCTGCCTCATCTACAACGTCAAGATCAGAGGGGTGAACTTCACATCCAACGGCC
CTGTGATGCAGAAGAAAACACTCGGCTGGGAGGCCTTCACCGAGACGCTGTACCCCGCTGACGGCGGCCT
GGAAGGCAGAAACGACATGGCCCTGAAGCTCGTGGGCGGGAGCCATCTGATCGCAAACGCCAAGACCACA
TATAGATCCAAGAAACCCGCTAAGAACCTCAAGATGCCTGGCGTCTACTATGTGGACTACAGACTGGAAA
GAATCAAGGAGGCCAACAACGAGACCTACGTCGAGCAGCACGAGGTGGCAGTGGCCAGATACTGCGACCT
CCCTAGCAAACTGGGGCACAAGCTTAATGACCTTGGATCTGGCACAGGCGGATCCGGTTCAGGCATGGAC
CAACTGACTGAAGAGCAGATCGCAGAATTTAAAGAGGCTTTCTCCCTACTGGACAAGGACGGGGATGGGA
CAATAACAACCAAGGAGCTGGGGACGGGGATGCGGTCTCTGGGGCAGAACCCCACAGAAGCAGAGCTGCA
GGACATGATCAATGAAGTAGATGCCGACGGTGACGGCACAATCGACTTCCCTGAGTTCCTGACAATGATG
GCAAGAAAAATGAAATACACAGACAGTGAAGAAGAAATTAGAGAAGCGTTCCGTGTGTTTGATAAGGATG
GCAATGGCTACATCAGTGCAGCAGAGCTTCGCCACGTGATGACAAACCTTGGAGAGAAGTTAACAGATGA
AGAGGTTGATGAAATGATCAGGGAAGCAGACATCGATGGGGATGGTCAGGTAAACTACGAAGAGTTTGTA
CAAATGATGACAGCGAAGGGCAAGCCGATCCCTAACCCTCTGCTGGGCCTGGACAGCACTGGTGGAAGTG
GATCAGGCAGCGGTGGATCTTACGGAAGCCATGTGGATTACGCCGGAGAATCCTTGTTTAAGGGACCACG
TGATTACAACCCGATATCGAGCACCATTTGTCATTTGACGAATGAATCTGATGGGCACACAACATCGTTG
TATGGTATTGGATTTGGTCCCTTCATCATTACAAACAAGCACTTGTTTAGAAGAAATAATGGAACACTGT
TGGTCCAATCACTACATGGTGTATTCAAGGTCAAGAACACCACGACTTTGCAACAACACCTCATTGATGG
GAGGGACATGATAATTATTCGCATGCCTAAGGATTTCCCACCATTTCCTCAAAAGCTGAAATTTAGAGAG
CCACAAAGGGAAGAGCGCATATGTCTTGTGACAACCAACTTCCAAACTAAGAGCATGTCTAGCATGGTGT
CAGACACTAGTTGCACATTCCCTTCATCTGATGGCATATTCTGGAAGCATTGGATTCAAACCAAGGATGG
GCAGTGTGGCAATCCATTAGTATCAACTAGAGATGGGTTCATTGTTGGTATACACTCAGCATCGAATTTC
ACCAACACAAACAATTATTTCACAAGCGTGCCGAAAAACTTCATGGAATTGTTGACAAATCAGGAGGCGC
AGCAGTGGGTTAGTGGTTGGCGATTAAATGCTGACTCAGTATTGTGGGGGGGCCATAAAGTTTTCATGGT
GTAAGAATTCGATATCAAGCTTATCGATAATCAACCTCTGGATTACAAAATTTGTGAAAGATTGACTGGT
ATTCTTAACTATGTTGCTCCTTTTACGCTATGTGGATACGCTGCTTTAATGCCTTTGTATCATGCTATTG
CTTCCCGTATGGCTTTCATTTTCTCCTCCTTGTATAAATCCTGGTTGCTGTCTCTTTATGAGGAGTTGTG
GCCCGTTGTCAGGCAACGTGGCGTGGTGTGCACTGTGTTTGCTGACGCAACCCCCACTGGTTGGGGCATT
GCCACCACCTGTCAGCTCCTTTCCGGGACTTTCGCTTTCCCCCTCCCTATTGCCACGGCGGAACTCATCG
CCGCCTGCCTTGCCCGCTGCTGGACAGGGGCTCGGCTGTTGGGCACTGACAATTCCGTGGTGTTGTCGGG
GAAATCATCGTCCTTTCCTTGGCTGCTCGCCTATGTTGCCACCTGGATTCTGCGCGGGACGTCCTTCTGC
TACGTCCCTTCGGCCCTCAATCCAGCGGACCTTCCTTCCCGCGGCCTGCTGCCGGCTCTGCGGCCTCTTC
CGCGTCTTCGCCTTCGCCCTCAGACGAGTCGGATCTCCCTTTGGGCCGCCTCCCCGCATCGATACCGAGC
GCTGCTCGAGCTAGAGCTCGCTGATCAGCCTCGACTGTGCCTTCTAGTTGCCAGCCATCTGTTGTTTGCC
CCTCCCCCGTGCCTTCCTTGACCCTGGAAGGTGCCACTCCCACTGTCCTTTCCTAATAAAATGAGGAAAT
TGCATCGCATTGTCTGAGTAGGTGTCATTCTATTCTGGGGGGTGGGGTGGGGCAGGACAGCAAGGGGGAG
GATTGGGAAGACAATAGCAGGCATGCTGGGGAGGTAACCACGTGCGGACCGAGCGGCCGCAGGAACCCCT
AGTGATGGAGTTGGCCACTCCCTCTCTGCGCGCTCGCTCGCTCACTGAGGCCGGGCGACCAAAGGTCGCC
CGACGCCCGGGCTTTGCCCGGGCGGCCTCAGTGAGCGAGCGAGCGCGCAGCTGCCTGCAGGGGCGCCTGA
TGCGGTATTTTCTCCTTACGCATCTGTGCGGTATTTCACACCGCATA
[95 nt withheld, positions 3688-3782]
T
[46 nt withheld, positions 3784-3829]
C
[141 nt withheld, positions 3831-3971]
CCTTTGACGTTGGAGTCCACGTTCTTTAATAGTGGACTCTTGTTCCAAACTGGAACAACACTCAACTCTA
TCTCGGGCTATTCTTTTGATTTATAAGGGATTTTGCCGATTTCGGTCTATTGGTTAAAAAATGAGCTGAT
TTAACAAAAATTTAACGCGAATTTTAACAAAATATTAACGTTTACAATTTTATGGTGCACTCTCAGTACA
ATCTGCTCTGATGCCGCATAGTTAAGCCAGCCCCGACACCCGCCAACACCCGCTGACGCGCCCTGACGGG
CTTGTCTGCTCCCGGCATCCGCTTACAGACAAGCTGTGACCGTCTCCGGGAGCTGCATGTGTCAGAGGTT
TTCACCGTCATCACCGAAACGCGCGAGACGAAAGGGCCTCGTGATACGCCTATTTTTATAGGTTAATGTC
ATGATAATAATGGTTTCTTAGACGTCAGGTGGCACTTTTCGGGGAAATGTGCGCGGAACCCCTATTTGTT
TATTTTTCTAAATACATTCAAATATGTATCCGCTCATGAGACAATAACCCTGATAAATGCTTCAATAATA
TTGAAAAAGGAAGAGTATGAGTATTCAACATTTCCGTGTCGCCCTTATTCCCTTTTTTGCGGCATTTTGC
CTTCCTGTTTTTGCTCACCCAGAAACGCTGGTGAAAGTAAAAGATGCTGAAGATCAGTTGGGTGCACGAG
TGGGTTACATCGAACTGGATCTCAACAGCGGTAAGATCCTTGAGAGTTTTCGCCCCGAAGAACGTTTTCC
AATGATGAGCACTTTTAAAGTTCTGCTATGTGGCGCGGTATTATCCCGTATTGACGCCGGGCAAGAGCAA
CTCGGTCGCCGCATACACTATTCTCAGAATGACTTGGTTGAGTACTCACCAGTCACAGAAAAGCATCTTA
CGGATGGCATGACAGTAAGAGAATTATGCAGTGCTGCCATAACCATGAGTGATAACACTGCGGCCAACTT
ACTTCTGACAACGATCGGAGGACCGAAGGAGCTAACCGCTTTTTTGCACAACATGGGGGATCATGTAACT
CGCCTTGATCGTTGGGAACCGGAGCTGAATGAAGCCATACCAAACGACGAGCGTGACACCACGATGCCTG
TAGCAATGGCAACAACGTTGCGCAAACTATTAACTGGCGAACTACTTACTCTAGCTTCCCGGCAACAATT
AATAGACTGGATGGAGGCGGATAAAGTTGCAGGACCACTTCTGCGCTCGGCCCTTCCGGCTGGCTGGTTT
ATTGCTGATAAATCTGGAGCCGGTGAGCGTGGAAGCCGCGGTATCATTGCAGCACTGGGGCCAGATGGTA
AGCCCTCCCGTATCGTAGTTATCTACACGACGGGGAGTCAGGCAACTATGGATGAACGAAATAGACAGAT
CGCTGAGATAGGTGCCTCACTGATTAAGCATTGGTAACTGTCAGACCAAGTTTACTCATATATACTTTAG
ATTGATTTAAAACTTCATTTTTAATTTAAAAGGATCTAGGTGAAGATCCTTTTTGATAATCTCATGACCA
AAATCCCTTAACGTGAGTTTTCGTTCCACTGAGCGTCAGACCCCGTAGAAAAGATCAAAGGATCTTCTTG
AGATCCTTTTTTTCTGCGCGTAATCTGCTGCTTGCAAACAAAAAAACCACCGCTACCAGCGGTGGTTTGT
TTGCCGGATCAAGAGCTACCAACTCTTTTTCCGAAGGTAACTGGCTTCAGCAGAGCGCAGATACCAAATA
CTGTTCTTCTAGTGTAGCCGTAGTTAGGCCACCACTTCAAGAACTCTGTAGCACCGCCTACATACCTCGC
TCTGCTAATCCTGTTACCAGTGGCTGCTGCCAGTGGCGATAAGTCGTGTCTTACCGGGTTGGACTCAAGA
CGATAGTTACCGGATAAGGCGCAGCGGTCGGGCTGAACGGGGGGTTCGTGCACACAGCCCAGCTTGGAGC
GAACGACCTACACCGAACTGAGATACCTACAGCGTGAGCTATGAGAAAGCGCCACGCTTCCCGAAGGGAG
AAAGGCGGACAGGTATCCGGTAAGCGGCAGGGTCGGAACAGGAGAGCGCACGAGGGAGCTTCCAGGGGGA
AACGCCTGGTATCTTTATAGTCCTGTCGGGTTTCGCCACCTCTGACTTGAGCGTCGATTTTTGTGATGCT
CGTCAGGGGGGCGGAGCCTATGGAAAAACGCCAGCAACGCGGCCTTTTTACGGTTCCTGGCCTTTTGCTG
GCCTTTTGCTCACATGT
Features (pLannotate 1.2.2; 18 found; start..end, strand, type, name):
     12..39      +  repeat_region  AAV2 ITR (fragment): inverted terminal repeat of adeno-associated virus serotype 2 inverted
     68..95      +  repeat_region  AAV2 ITR (fragment): inverted terminal repeat of adeno-associated virus serotype 2 inverted
    181..628     +  promoter       hSyn promoter: human synapsin I promoter; confers neuron-specific expression (Kügler et al., 2003)
    648..1358    +  CDS            mTagBFP2: mTagBFP2 is a basic (constitutively fluorescent) blue fluorescent protein published in 2011, derived from Entacmaea quadricolor. It is reported to be a very rapidly-maturing monomer with very low acid sensitivity.
   1398..1838    +  CDS            calmodulin: calcium-binding protein
   1842..1867    +  misc_feature   12Pktag (fragment)
   1943..2591    +  CDS            TEV protease (fragment): tobacco etch virus protease (Kapust et al., 2001)
   2595..2619    +  misc_feature   MCS (fragment): pBluescript multiple cloning site
   2619..3207    +  misc_feature   WPRE: woodchuck hepatitis virus posttranscriptional regulatory element
   3255..3462    +  polyA_signal   bGH poly(A) signal: bovine growth hormone polyadenylation signal
   3491..3631    +  repeat_region  AAV2 ITR: inverted terminal repeat of adeno-associated virus serotype 2 inverted
   3636..3687    -  misc_feature   bom (fragment): basis of mobility region from pBR322
   3706..4161    +  rep_origin     f1 ori (sequence partly withheld): f1 bacteriophage origin of replication; arrow indicates direction of (+) strand synthesis
   4162..4211    -  misc_feature   bom (fragment): basis of mobility region from pBR322
   4313..4348    -  CDS            rop (fragment): Rop protein, which maintains plasmids at low copy number; rop
   4443..4547    +  promoter       AmpR promoter: bla
   4548..5408    +  CDS            AmpR: β-lactamase; bla; confers resistance to ampicillin, carbenicillin, and related antibiotics
   5579..6167    +  rep_origin     ori: high-copy-number ColE1/pMB1/pBR322/pUC origin of replication
