[The description below was written by a language model from this plasmid's Addgene catalogue record, the feature table of its GenBank file and pLannotate feature annotations shown in this document.]
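Description:
mtagBFP2-CaM-uTEVp is an AAV transfer plasmid of about 6.2 kb for neuron-specific mammalian expression, deposited as the protease component of the FLiCRE system. In bacteria it is maintained through a high-copy ColE1/pUC-type origin and selected with ampicillin via the bla (AmpR) gene under its own promoter. An f1 phage origin is also present in the backbone. The expression cassette sits between two AAV2 inverted terminal repeats, which allow the intervening DNA to be replicated and packaged into recombinant AAV particles when the required helper functions are supplied. The plasmid can also be used directly for transfection.

The human synapsin I promoter, which restricts expression to neurons, drives a single synthetic fusion reading frame that begins at a Kozak consensus. The frame encodes the monomeric blue fluorescent protein mTagBFP2, then calmodulin, a V5 epitope tag, and a TEV protease segment. The GenBank annotation leaves the protease region unlabelled, but the sequence-based annotation identifies it as a TEV protease fragment, consistent with the "uTEVp" in the construct name. The record does not describe how this variant differs from standard TEV protease. Downstream, a WPRE boosts transcript stability and expression, and a bovine growth hormone polyadenylation signal terminates the message. A Factor Xa site annotated on the reverse strand inside the WPRE is most likely an incidental sequence match.

The calmodulin domain provides calcium-binding capacity, the BFP allows expressing cells to be seen, and the V5 tag permits immunodetection. The associated publication describes a molecular calcium integrator used to study striatal neurons. The partner FLiCRE components are not part of this plasmid, and the record does not describe them.
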