Addgene plasmid #163033: mtagBFP2-CaM-uTEVp
Purpose: FLiCRE protease for neuronal expression
Depositing lab: Alice Ting. Depositing organization: Stanford University. Publication: A Molecular Calcium Integrator Reveals a Striatal Cell Type Driving Aversion. Kim CK, Sanchez MI, Hoerbelt P, Fenno LE, Malenka RC, Deisseroth K, Ting AY. Cell. 2020 Dec 23;183(7):2003-2019.e16. doi: 10.1016/j.cell.2020.11.015. Epub 2020 Dec 11. PubMed 33308478.
Backbone
  Vector backbone: AAV
  Vector type: Mammalian Expression, AAV
Growth in bacteria
  Bacterial resistance: Ampicillin, 100 μg/mL
  Growth temperature: 37°C
  Growth strain: NEB Stable
  Copy number: Unknown
Gene/Insert
  Gene/Insert name: BFP-CaM-uTEVp
  Species: Synthetic
  Promoter: Synapsin
  Cloning method: Gibson Cloning
  Sequencing primers: 5′ GCGACCATCTGCGCTGCGGCGCC; 3′ CAACAGATGGCTGGCAACTAGAAGG
Terms and licenses: Academic/Nonprofit Terms; Industry Terms: Not Available to Industry
How to cite: mtagBFP2-CaM-uTEVp was a gift from Alice Ting (Addgene plasmid # 163033 ; http://n2t.net/addgene:163033 ; RRID:Addgene_163033)
